Addgene plasmid #51321: 4IDI
Depositing lab: Cheryl Arrowsmith. Depositing organization: University of Toronto.
Backbone
  Vector backbone: pET28a-LIC
  Vector type: Bacterial Expression
Growth in bacteria
  Bacterial resistance: Kanamycin, 50 μg/mL
  Growth temperature: 37°C
  Growth strain: DH5alpha
  Copy number: High Copy
Gene/Insert
  Gene/Insert name: 4IDI (alt name: PP-CPUF22)
  Mutation: Truncation: See Comments
  Promoter: T7
  Tag / fusion protein: His (N terminal on insert)
  Cloning method: Ligation Independent Cloning
  Sequencing primers: 5′ T7; 3′ T7-term
Terms and licenses: Academic/Nonprofit Terms; Industry Terms: Not Available to Industry
How to cite: 4IDI was a gift from Cheryl Arrowsmith (Addgene plasmid # 51321 ; http://n2t.net/addgene:51321 ; RRID:Addgene_51321)
