[The description below was written by a language model from this plasmid's Addgene catalogue record.]
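Description:
4IDI is a bacterial expression plasmid built on the pET28a-LIC backbone, a derivative of the pET28a vector adapted for ligation-independent cloning. It is propagated in standard E. coli cloning strains as a high-copy plasmid and is selected with kanamycin. The record provides only catalogue fields and no feature table, so the origin of replication and other backbone elements are not explicitly listed.

The insert is named 4IDI, with the alternative name PP-CPUF22, and was introduced by ligation-independent cloning, a method that joins long complementary single-stranded overhangs on insert and vector without ligase. The record does not state the source organism or the function of the encoded protein. The coding sequence is a truncated form rather than the full-length gene, but the exact boundaries are given only in depositor comments that are not included here. Expression is driven by the T7 promoter, which requires T7 RNA polymerase supplied by a suitable expression host, typically an E. coli strain carrying an inducible copy of the polymerase gene. A T7 terminator region evidently lies downstream of the insert, since it serves as a sequencing primer site along with the T7 promoter.

The protein is produced with an N-terminal His tag, which allows purification by immobilized metal affinity chromatography. Taken together, a truncated construct under T7 control with a His tag is suited to recombinant overexpression and purification of a defined protein fragment in bacteria, as is commonly done for biochemical or structural work, although the record does not state a specific intended use.
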