>Addgene plasmid #51321 | 4IDI | depositor partial sequence | sequence record 78223 | Insert sequence
AAAGTCAAAATAGAATTAAAATTCCTAGGAGGATTAGAAAGCTATTTAGAAGATAAATCTAAGAATTATG
TCACATTGGAAATTGATTCAAAGGAATTGAATTTTGAAAATTTAATTGCTTTTATAAGAGATAACATAAT
AGAAAAAAAATTTGTTTTTTCAGATTATGATATAGTAAGTGCAGATGAGAAATTATGTAAAGTACTAGTT
GATAATAAAGAATATTCTAATTATAATTTAAAAGATAAAGCCAAAATAAAACCAGGAATAATTGTTTTGG
TTAACGAATATGATTGGGAAATCTTGGGAACATATTCTTACCAAATTAAAAACGATGATAAAATATGTTT
CTTATCAACATTACATGGTGGT
