>Addgene plasmid #51321 | 4IDI | addgene partial sequence | sequence record 79394 | T7 5'-TAATACGACTCACTATAGGG-3'
ATTTTGTTTAACTTTAAGAAGGAGATATACCATGGGCAGCAGCCATCATCATCATCATCACAGCAGCGGC
CTGGTTCCGCGTGGTAGTAAAGTCAAAATAGAATTAAAATTCCTAGGAGGATTAGAAAGCTATTTAGAAG
ATAAATCTAAGAATTATGTCACATTGGAAATTGATTCAAAGGAATTGAATTTTGAAAATTTAATTGCTTT
TATAAGAGATAACATAATAGAAAAAAAATTTGTTTTTTCAGATTATGATATAGTAAGTGCAGATGAGAAA
TTATGTAAAGTACTAGTTGATAATAAAGAATATTCTAATTATAATTTAAAAGATAAAGCCAAAATAAAAC
CAGGAATAATTGTTTTGGTTAACGAATATGATTGGGAAATCTTGGGAACATATTCTTACCAAATTAAAAA
CGATGATAAAATATGTTTCTTATCAACATTACATGGTGGTTGATGACGAAGCTTGCGGCCGCACTCGAGC
ACCACCACCACCACCACTGAGATCCGGCTGCTAACAAAGCCCGAAAGGAAGCTGAGTTGGCTGCTGCCAC
CGCTGAGCAATAACTAGCATAACCCCTTGGGGCCTCTAAACGGGTCTTGAGGGGTTTTTTGCTGAAAGGA
GGAACTATATCCGGATTGGCGAATGGG
[124 nt withheld, positions 658-781]
C
[91 nt withheld, positions 783-873]
AGGGTGATGG
